>Addgene plasmid #123616 | NLS-nCas9-NLS-P2A-EGFP (pRZ70) | depositor full sequence | sequence record 235865 | NLS-nCas9-NLS-P2A-EGFP (pRZ70) sequence 8535 bps
ATATGCCAAGTACGCCCCCTATTGACGTCAATGACGGTAAATGGCCCGCCTGGCATTATGCCCAGTACAT
GACCTTATGGGACTTTCCTACTTGGCAGTACATCTACGTATTAGTCATCGCTATTACCATGGTGATGCGG
TTTTGGCAGTACATCAATGGGCGTGGATAGCGGTTTGACTCACGGGGATTTCCAAGTCTCCACCCCATTG
ACGTCAATGGGAGTTTGTTTTGGCACCAAAATCAACGGGACTTTCCAAAATGTCGTAACAACTCCGCCCC
ATTGACGCAAATGGGCGGTAGGCGTGTACGGTGGGAGGTCTATATAAGCAGAGCTGGTTTAGTGAACCGT
CAGATCCGCTAGAGATCCGCGGCCGCTAATACGACTCACTATAGGGAGAGCCGCCACCATGAAACGGACA
GCCGACGGAAGCGAGTTCGAGTCACCAAAGAAGAAGCGGAAAGTCTCCGGAGGATCTAGCGGAGGCTCCT
CTGGCTCTGAGACACCTGGCACAAGCGAGAGCGCAACACCTGAAAGCAGCGGGGGCAGCAGCGGGGGGTC
AGACAAGAAGTACAGCATCGGCCTGGCCATCGGCACCAACTCTGTGGGCTGGGCCGTGATCACCGACGAG
TACAAGGTGCCCAGCAAGAAATTCAAGGTGCTGGGCAACACCGACCGGCACAGCATCAAGAAGAACCTGA
TCGGAGCCCTGCTGTTCGACAGCGGCGAAACAGCCGAGGCCACCCGGCTGAAGAGAACCGCCAGAAGAAG
ATACACCAGACGGAAGAACCGGATCTGCTATCTGCAAGAGATCTTCAGCAACGAGATGGCCAAGGTGGAC
GACAGCTTCTTCCACAGACTGGAAGAGTCCTTCCTGGTGGAAGAGGATAAGAAGCACGAGCGGCACCCCA
TCTTCGGCAACATCGTGGACGAGGTGGCCTACCACGAGAAGTACCCCACCATCTACCACCTGAGAAAGAA
ACTGGTGGACAGCACCGACAAGGCCGACCTGCGGCTGATCTATCTGGCCCTGGCCCACATGATCAAGTTC
CGGGGCCACTTCCTGATCGAGGGCGACCTGAACCCCGACAACAGCGACGTGGACAAGCTGTTCATCCAGC
TGGTGCAGACCTACAACCAGCTGTTCGAGGAAAACCCCATCAACGCCAGCGGCGTGGACGCCAAGGCCAT
CCTGTCTGCCAGACTGAGCAAGAGCAGACGGCTGGAAAATCTGATCGCCCAGCTGCCCGGCGAGAAGAAG
AATGGCCTGTTCGGAAACCTGATTGCCCTGAGCCTGGGCCTGACCCCCAACTTCAAGAGCAACTTCGACC
TGGCCGAGGATGCCAAACTGCAGCTGAGCAAGGACACCTACGACGACGACCTGGACAACCTGCTGGCCCA
GATCGGCGACCAGTACGCCGACCTGTTTCTGGCCGCCAAGAACCTGTCCGACGCCATCCTGCTGAGCGAC
ATCCTGAGAGTGAACACCGAGATCACCAAGGCCCCCCTGAGCGCCTCTATGATCAAGAGATACGACGAGC
ACCACCAGGACCTGACCCTGCTGAAAGCTCTCGTGCGGCAGCAGCTGCCTGAGAAGTACAAAGAGATTTT
CTTCGACCAGAGCAAGAACGGCTACGCCGGCTACATTGACGGCGGAGCCAGCCAGGAAGAGTTCTACAAG
TTCATCAAGCCCATCCTGGAAAAGATGGACGGCACCGAGGAACTGCTCGTGAAGCTGAACAGAGAGGACC
TGCTGCGGAAGCAGCGGACCTTCGACAACGGCAGCATCCCCCACCAGATCCACCTGGGAGAGCTGCACGC
CATTCTGCGGCGGCAGGAAGATTTTTACCCATTCCTGAAGGACAACCGGGAAAAGATCGAGAAGATCCTG
ACCTTCCGCATCCCCTACTACGTGGGCCCTCTGGCCAGGGGAAACAGCAGATTCGCCTGGATGACCAGAA
AGAGCGAGGAAACCATCACCCCCTGGAACTTCGAGGAAGTGGTGGACAAGGGCGCTTCCGCCCAGAGCTT
CATCGAGCGGATGACCAACTTCGATAAGAACCTGCCCAACGAGAAGGTGCTGCCCAAGCACAGCCTGCTG
TACGAGTACTTCACCGTGTATAACGAGCTGACCAAAGTGAAATACGTGACCGAGGGAATGAGAAAGCCCG
CCTTCCTGAGCGGCGAGCAGAAAAAGGCCATCGTGGACCTGCTGTTCAAGACCAACCGGAAAGTGACCGT
GAAGCAGCTGAAAGAGGACTACTTCAAGAAAATCGAGTGCTTCGACTCCGTGGAAATCTCCGGCGTGGAA
GATCGGTTCAACGCCTCCCTGGGCACATACCACGATCTGCTGAAAATTATCAAGGACAAGGACTTCCTGG
ACAATGAGGAAAACGAGGACATTCTGGAAGATATCGTGCTGACCCTGACACTGTTTGAGGACAGAGAGAT
GATCGAGGAACGGCTGAAAACCTATGCCCACCTGTTCGACGACAAAGTGATGAAGCAGCTGAAGCGGCGG
AGATACACCGGCTGGGGCAGGCTGAGCCGGAAGCTGATCAACGGCATCCGGGACAAGCAGTCCGGCAAGA
CAATCCTGGATTTCCTGAAGTCCGACGGCTTCGCCAACAGAAACTTCATGCAGCTGATCCACGACGACAG
CCTGACCTTTAAAGAGGACATCCAGAAAGCCCAGGTGTCCGGCCAGGGCGATAGCCTGCACGAGCACATT
GCCAATCTGGCCGGCAGCCCCGCCATTAAGAAGGGCATCCTGCAGACAGTGAAGGTGGTGGACGAGCTCG
TGAAAGTGATGGGCCGGCACAAGCCCGAGAACATCGTGATCGAAATGGCCAGAGAGAACCAGACCACCCA
GAAGGGACAGAAGAACAGCCGCGAGAGAATGAAGCGGATCGAAGAGGGCATCAAAGAGCTGGGCAGCCAG
ATCCTGAAAGAACACCCCGTGGAAAACACCCAGCTGCAGAACGAGAAGCTGTACCTGTACTACCTGCAGA
ATGGGCGGGATATGTACGTGGACCAGGAACTGGACATCAACCGGCTGTCCGACTACGATGTGGACCATAT
CGTGCCTCAGAGCTTTCTGAAGGACGACTCCATCGACAACAAGGTGCTGACCAGAAGCGACAAGAACCGG
GGCAAGAGCGACAACGTGCCCTCCGAAGAGGTCGTGAAGAAGATGAAGAACTACTGGCGGCAGCTGCTGA
ACGCCAAGCTGATTACCCAGAGAAAGTTCGACAATCTGACCAAGGCCGAGAGAGGCGGCCTGAGCGAACT
GGATAAGGCCGGCTTCATCAAGAGACAGCTGGTGGAAACCCGGCAGATCACAAAGCACGTGGCACAGATC
CTGGACTCCCGGATGAACACTAAGTACGACGAGAATGACAAGCTGATCCGGGAAGTGAAAGTGATCACCC
TGAAGTCCAAGCTGGTGTCCGATTTCCGGAAGGATTTCCAGTTTTACAAAGTGCGCGAGATCAACAACTA
CCACCACGCCCACGACGCCTACCTGAACGCCGTCGTGGGAACCGCCCTGATCAAAAAGTACCCTAAGCTG
GAAAGCGAGTTCGTGTACGGCGACTACAAGGTGTACGACGTGCGGAAGATGATCGCCAAGAGCGAGCAGG
AAATCGGCAAGGCTACCGCCAAGTACTTCTTCTACAGCAACATCATGAACTTTTTCAAGACCGAGATTAC
CCTGGCCAACGGCGAGATCCGGAAGCGGCCTCTGATCGAGACAAACGGCGAAACCGGGGAGATCGTGTGG
GATAAGGGCCGGGATTTTGCCACCGTGCGGAAAGTGCTGAGCATGCCCCAAGTGAATATCGTGAAAAAGA
CCGAGGTGCAGACAGGCGGCTTCAGCAAAGAGTCTATCCTGCCCAAGAGGAACAGCGATAAGCTGATCGC
CAGAAAGAAGGACTGGGACCCTAAGAAGTACGGCGGCTTCGACAGCCCCACCGTGGCCTATTCTGTGCTG
GTGGTGGCCAAAGTGGAAAAGGGCAAGTCCAAGAAACTGAAGAGTGTGAAAGAGCTGCTGGGGATCACCA
TCATGGAAAGAAGCAGCTTCGAGAAGAATCCCATCGACTTTCTGGAAGCCAAGGGCTACAAAGAAGTGAA
AAAGGACCTGATCATCAAGCTGCCTAAGTACTCCCTGTTCGAGCTGGAAAACGGCCGGAAGAGAATGCTG
GCCTCTGCCGGCGAACTGCAGAAGGGAAACGAACTGGCCCTGCCCTCCAAATATGTGAACTTCCTGTACC
TGGCCAGCCACTATGAGAAGCTGAAGGGCTCCCCCGAGGATAATGAGCAGAAACAGCTGTTTGTGGAACA
GCACAAGCACTACCTGGACGAGATCATCGAGCAGATCAGCGAGTTCTCCAAGAGAGTGATCCTGGCCGAC
GCTAATCTGGACAAAGTGCTGTCCGCCTACAACAAGCACCGGGATAAGCCCATCAGAGAGCAGGCCGAGA
ATATCATCCACCTGTTTACCCTGACCAATCTGGGAGCCCCTGCCGCCTTCAAGTACTTTGACACCACCAT
CGACCGGAAGAGGTACACCAGCACCAAAGAGGTGCTGGACGCCACCCTGATCCACCAGAGCATCACCGGC
CTGTACGAGACACGGATCGACCTGTCTCAGCTGGGAGGTGACTCTGGCGGCTCAAAAAGAACCGCCGACG
GCAGCGAATTCGAGCCCAAGAAGAAGAGGAAAGTCGGAAGCGGAGCTACTAACTTCAGCCTGCTGAAGCA
GGCTGGAGACGTGGAGGAGAACCCTGGACCTATGGTGAGCAAGGGCGAGGAGCTGTTCACCGGGGTGGTG
CCCATCCTGGTCGAGCTGGACGGCGACGTAAACGGCCACAAGTTCAGCGTGTCCGGCGAGGGCGAGGGCG
ATGCCACCTACGGCAAGCTGACCCTGAAGTTCATCTGCACCACCGGCAAGCTGCCCGTGCCCTGGCCCAC
CCTCGTGACCACCCTGACCTATGGAGTGCAGTGCTTCAGCCGCTACCCCGACCACATGAAGCAGCACGAC
TTCTTCAAGTCCGCCATGCCCGAAGGCTACGTCCAGGAGCGCACCATCTTCTTCAAGGACGACGGCAACT
ACAAGACCCGCGCCGAGGTGAAGTTCGAGGGCGACACCCTGGTGAACCGCATCGAGCTGAAGGGCATCGA
CTTCAAGGAGGACGGCAACATCCTGGGGCACAAGCTGGAGTACAACTACAACAGCCACAACGTCTATATC
ATGGCCGACAAGCAGAAGAACGGCATCAAGGTGAACTTCAAGATCCGCCACAACATCGAGGACGGCAGCG
TGCAGCTCGCCGACCACTACCAGCAGAACACCCCCATCGGCGACGGCCCCGTGCTGCTGCCCGACAACCA
CTACCTGAGCACCCAGTCCGCCCTGAGCAAAGACCCCAACGAGAAGCGCGATCACATGGTCCTGCTGGAG
TTCGTGACCGCCGCCGGGATCACTCTCGGCATGGACGAGCTGTACAAGTCTGGTGGTTCTCCCAAGAAGA
AGAGGAAAGTCTAACCGGTCATCATCACCATCACCATTGAGTTTAAACCCGCTGATCAGCCTCGACTGTG
CCTTCTAGTTGCCAGCCATCTGTTGTTTGCCCCTCCCCCGTGCCTTCCTTGACCCTGGAAGGTGCCACTC
CCACTGTCCTTTCCTAATAAAATGAGGAAATTGCATCGCATTGTCTGAGTAGGTGTCATTCTATTCTGGG
GGGTGGGGTGGGGCAGGACAGCAAGGGGGAGGATTGGGAAGACAATAGCAGGCATGCTGGGGATGCGGTG
GGCTCTATGGCTTCTGAGGCGGAAAGAACCAGCTGGGGCTCGATACCGTCGACCTCTAGCTAGAGCTTGG
CGTAATCATGGTCATAGCTGTTTCCTGTGTGAAATTGTTATCCGCTCACAATTCCACACAACATACGAGC
CGGAAGCATAAAGTGTAAAGCCTAGGGTGCCTAATGAGTGAGCTAACTCACATTAATTGCGTTGCGCTCA
CTGCCCGCTTTCCAGTCGGGAAACCTGTCGTGCCAGCTGCATTAATGAATCGGCCAACGCGCGGGGAGAG
GCGGTTTGCGTATTGGGCGCTCTTCCGCTTCCTCGCTCACTGACTCGCTGCGCTCGGTCGTTCGGCTGCG
GCGAGCGGTATCAGCTCACTCAAAGGCGGTAATACGGTTATCCACAGAATCAGGGGATAACGCAGGAAAG
AACATGTGAGCAAAAGGCCAGCAAAAGGCCAGGAACCGTAAAAAGGCCGCGTTGCTGGCGTTTTTCCATA
GGCTCCGCCCCCCTGACGAGCATCACAAAAATCGACGCTCAAGTCAGAGGTGGCGAAACCCGACAGGACT
ATAAAGATACCAGGCGTTTCCCCCTGGAAGCTCCCTCGTGCGCTCTCCTGTTCCGACCCTGCCGCTTACC
GGATACCTGTCCGCCTTTCTCCCTTCGGGAAGCGTGGCGCTTTCTCATAGCTCACGCTGTAGGTATCTCA
GTTCGGTGTAGGTCGTTCGCTCCAAGCTGGGCTGTGTGCACGAACCCCCCGTTCAGCCCGACCGCTGCGC
CTTATCCGGTAACTATCGTCTTGAGTCCAACCCGGTAAGACACGACTTATCGCCACTGGCAGCAGCCACT
GGTAACAGGATTAGCAGAGCGAGGTATGTAGGCGGTGCTACAGAGTTCTTGAAGTGGTGGCCTAACTACG
GCTACACTAGAAGAACAGTATTTGGTATCTGCGCTCTGCTGAAGCCAGTTACCTTCGGAAAAAGAGTTGG
TAGCTCTTGATCCGGCAAACAAACCACCGCTGGTAGCGGTGGTTTTTTTGTTTGCAAGCAGCAGATTACG
CGCAGAAAAAAAGGATCTCAAGAAGATCCTTTGATCTTTTCTACGGGGTCTGACACTCAGTGGAACGAAA
ACTCACGTTAAGGGATTTTGGTCATGAGATTATCAAAAAGGATCTTCACCTAGATCCTTTTAAATTAAAA
ATGAAGTTTTAAATCAATCTAAAGTATATATGAGTAAACTTGGTCTGACAGTTACCAATGCTTAATCAGT
GAGGCACCTATCTCAGCGATCTGTCTATTTCGTTCATCCATAGTTGCCTGACTCCCCGTCGTGTAGATAA
CTACGATACGGGAGGGCTTACCATCTGGCCCCAGTGCTGCAATGATACCGCGAGACCCACGCTCACCGGC
TCCAGATTTATCAGCAATAAACCAGCCAGCCGGAAGGGCCGAGCGCAGAAGTGGTCCTGCAACTTTATCC
GCCTCCATCCAGTCTATTAATTGTTGCCGGGAAGCTAGAGTAAGTAGTTCGCCAGTTAATAGTTTGCGCA
ACGTTGTTGCCATTGCTACAGGCATCGTGGTGTCACGCTCGTCGTTTGGTATGGCTTCATTCAGCTCCGG
TTCCCAACGATCAAGGCGAGTTACATGATCCCCCATGTTGTGCAAAAAAGCGGTTAGCTCCTTCGGTCCT
CCGATCGTTGTCAGAAGTAAGTTGGCCGCAGTGTTATCACTCATGGTTATGGCAGCACTGCATAATTCTC
TTACTGTCATGCCATCCGTAAGATGCTTTTCTGTGACTGGTGAGTACTCAACCAAGTCATTCTGAGAATA
GTGTATGCGGCGACCGAGTTGCTCTTGCCCGGCGTCAATACGGGATAATACCGCGCCACATAGCAGAACT
TTAAAAGTGCTCATCATTGGAAAACGTTCTTCGGGGCGAAAACTCTCAAGGATCTTACCGCTGTTGAGAT
CCAGTTCGATGTAACCCACTCGTGCACCCAACTGATCTTCAGCATCTTTTACTTTCACCAGCGTTTCTGG
GTGAGCAAAAACAGGAAGGCAAAATGCCGCAAAAAAGGGAATAAGGGCGACACGGAAATGTTGAATACTC
ATACTCTTCCTTTTTCAATATTATTGAAGCATTTATCAGGGTTATTGTCTCATGAGCGGATACATATTTG
AATGTATTTAGAAAAATAAACAAATAGGGGTTCCGCGCACATTTCCCCGAAAAGTGCCACCTGACGTCGA
CGGATCGGGAGATCGATCTCCCGATCCCCTAGGGTCGACTCTCAGTACAATCTGCTCTGATGCCGCATAG
TTAAGCCAGTATCTGCTCCCTGCTTGTGTGTTGGAGGTCGCTGAGTAGTGCGCGAGCAAAATTTAAGCTA
CAACAAGGCAAGGCTTGACCGACAATTGCATGAAGAATCTGCTTAGGGTTAGGCGTTTTGCGCTGCTTCG
CGATGTACGGGCCAGATATACGCGTTGACATTGATTATTGACTAGTTATTAATAGTAATCAATTACGGGG
TCATTAGTTCATAGCCCATATATGGAGTTCCGCGTTACATAACTTACGGTAAATGGCCCGCCTGGCTGAC
CGCCCAACGACCCCCGCCCATTGACGTCAATAATGACGTATGTTCCCATAGTAACGCCAATAGGGACTTT
CCATTGACGTCAATGGGTGGAGTATTTACGGTAAACTGCCCACTTGGCAGTACATCAAGTGTATC
Features (pLannotate 1.2.2; 17 found; start..end, strand, type, name):
    132..335     +  promoter       CMV promoter: human cytomegalovirus (CMV) immediate early promoter
    377..395     +  promoter       T7 promoter: promoter for bacteriophage T7 RNA polymerase
    562..2163    +  CDS            dCas9(N): N-terminal portion of catalytically inactive Streptococcus pyogenes dCas9 carrying the D10A mutation (Zetsche et al., 2015)
   2164..4658    +  CDS            Cas9(C) (fragment): C-terminal portion of Streptococcus pyogenes Cas9 (Zetsche et al., 2015)
   4792..5508    +  CDS            EGFP: EGFP is a basic (constitutively fluorescent) green fluorescent protein published in 1996, derived from Aequorea victoria. It is reported to be a rapidly-maturing weak dimer with moderate acid sensitivity.
   5596..5820    +  polyA_signal   bGH poly(A) signal: bovine growth hormone polyadenylation signal
   5824..5845    +  promoter       SV40 promoter (fragment): SV40 enhancer and early promoter
   5850..5866    +  misc_feature   MCS (fragment): pBluescript multiple cloning site
   5915..5931    -  protein_bind   lac operator: The lac repressor binds to the lac operator to inhibit transcription in E. coli. This inhibition can be relieved by adding lactose or isopropyl-β-D-thiogalactopyranoside (IPTG). lac repressor encoded by lacI
   5939..5969    -  promoter       lac promoter: promoter for the E. coli lac operon
   5984..6005    -  protein_bind   CAP binding site: CAP binding activates transcription in the presence of cAMP. E. coli catabolite activator protein
   6018..6110    -  CDS            lacI (fragment): lac repressor; lacI; The lac repressor binds to the lac operator to inhibit transcription in E. coli. This inhibition can be relieved by adding lactose or isopropyl-β-D-thiogalactopyranoside (IPTG).
   6293..6881    -  rep_origin     ori: high-copy-number ColE1/pMB1/pBR322/pUC origin of replication
   7052..7912    -  CDS            AmpR: β-lactamase; bla; confers resistance to ampicillin, carbenicillin, and related antibiotics
   7913..8017    -  promoter       AmpR promoter: bla
   8088..8132    -  misc_feature   bom (fragment): basis of mobility region from pBR322
   8287..131     +  enhancer       CMV enhancer (across the origin): human cytomegalovirus immediate early enhancer
