>Addgene plasmid #123616 | NLS-nCas9-NLS-P2A-EGFP (pRZ70) | addgene full sequence | sequence record 239344 | Addgene NGS Result
ATATGCCAAGTACGCCCCCTATTGACGTCAATGACGGTAAATGGCCCGCCTGGCATTATGCCCAGTACAT
GACCTTATGGGACTTTCCTACTTGGCAGTACATCTACGTATTAGTCATCGCTATTACCATGGTGATGCGG
TTTTGGCAGTACATCAATGGGCGTGGATAGCGGTTTGACTCACGGGGATTTCCAAGTCTCCACCCCATTG
ACGTCAATGGGAGTTTGTTTTGGCACCAAAATCAACGGGACTTTCCAAAATGTCGTAACAACTCCGCCCC
ATTGACGCAAATGGGCGGTAGGCGTGTACGGTGGGAGGTCTATATAAGCAGAGCTGGTTTAGTGAACCGT
CAGATCCGCTAGAGATCCGCGGCCGCTAATACGACTCACTATAGGGAGAGCCGCCACCATGAAACGGACA
GCCGACGGAAGCGAGTTCGAGTCACCAAAGAAGAAGCGGAAAGTCTCCGGAGGATCTAGCGGAGGCTCCT
CTGGCTCTGAGACACCTGGCACAAGCGAGAGCGCAACACCTGAAAGCAGCGGGGGCAGCAGCGGGGGGTC
AGACAAGAAGTACAGCATCGGCCTGGCCATCGGCACCAACTCTGTGGGCTGGGCCGTGATCACCGACGAG
TACAAGGTGCCCAGCAAGAAATTCAAGGTGCTGGGCAACACCGACCGGCACAGCATCAAGAAGAACCTGA
TCGGAGCCCTGCTGTTCGACAGCGGCGAAACAGCCGAGGCCACCCGGCTGAAGAGAACCGCCAGAAGAAG
ATACACCAGACGGAAGAACCGGATCTGCTATCTGCAAGAGATCTTCAGCAACGAGATGGCCAAGGTGGAC
GACAGCTTCTTCCACAGACTGGAAGAGTCCTTCCTGGTGGAAGAGGATAAGAAGCACGAGCGGCACCCCA
TCTTCGGCAACATCGTGGACGAGGTGGCCTACCACGAGAAGTACCCCACCATCTACCACCTGAGAAAGAA
ACTGGTGGACAGCACCGACAAGGCCGACCTGCGGCTGATCTATCTGGCCCTGGCCCACATGATCAAGTTC
CGGGGCCACTTCCTGATCGAGGGCGACCTGAACCCCGACAACAGCGACGTGGACAAGCTGTTCATCCAGC
TGGTGCAGACCTACAACCAGCTGTTCGAGGAAAACCCCATCAACGCCAGCGGCGTGGACGCCAAGGCCAT
CCTGTCTGCCAGACTGAGCAAGAGCAGACGGCTGGAAAATCTGATCGCCCAGCTGCCCGGCGAGAAGAAG
AATGGCCTGTTCGGAAACCTGATTGCCCTGAGCCTGGGCCTGACCCCCAACTTCAAGAGCAACTTCGACC
TGGCCGAGGATGCCAAACTGCAGCTGAGCAAGGACACCTACGACGACGACCTGGACAACCTGCTGGCCCA
GATCGGCGACCAGTACGCCGACCTGTTTCTGGCCGCCAAGAACCTGTCCGACGCCATCCTGCTGAGCGAC
ATCCTGAGAGTGAACACCGAGATCACCAAGGCCCCCCTGAGCGCCTCTATGATCAAGAGATACGACGAGC
ACCACCAGGACCTGACCCTGCTGAAAGCTCTCGTGCGGCAGCAGCTGCCTGAGAAGTACAAAGAGATTTT
CTTCGACCAGAGCAAGAACGGCTACGCCGGCTACATTGACGGCGGAGCCAGCCAGGAAGAGTTCTACAAG
TTCATCAAGCCCATCCTGGAAAAGATGGACGGCACCGAGGAACTGCTCGTGAAGCTGAACAGAGAGGACC
TGCTGCGGAAGCAGCGGACCTTCGACAACGGCAGCATCCCCCACCAGATCCACCTGGGAGAGCTGCACGC
CATTCTGCGGCGGCAGGAAGATTTTTACCCATTCCTGAAGGACAACCGGGAAAAGATCGAGAAGATCCTG
ACCTTCCGCATCCCCTACTACGTGGGCCCTCTGGCCAGGGGAAACAGCAGATTCGCCTGGATGACCAGAA
AGAGCGAGGAAACCATCACCCCCTGGAACTTCGAGGAAGTGGTGGACAAGGGCGCTTCCGCCCAGAGCTT
CATCGAGCGGATGACCAACTTCGATAAGAACCTGCCCAACGAGAAGGTGCTGCCCAAGCACAGCCTGCTG
TACGAGTACTTCACCGTGTATAACGAGCTGACCAAAGTGAAATACGTGACCGAGGGAATGAGAAAGCCCG
CCTTCCTGAGCGGCGAGCAGAAAAAGGCCATCGTGGACCTGCTGTTCAAGACCAACCGGAAAGTGACCGT
GAAGCAGCTGAAAGAGGACTACTTCAAGAAAATCGAGTGCTTCGACTCCGTGGAAATCTCCGGCGTGGAA
GATCGGTTCAACGCCTCCCTGGGCACATACCACGATCTGCTGAAAATTATCAAGGACAAGGACTTCCTGG
ACAATGAGGAAAACGAGGACATTCTGGAAGATATCGTGCTGACCCTGACACTGTTTGAGGACAGAGAGAT
GATCGAGGAACGGCTGAAAACCTATGCCCACCTGTTCGACGACAAAGTGATGAAGCAGCTGAAGCGGCGG
AGATACACCGGCTGGGGCAGGCTGAGCCGGAAGCTGATCAACGGCATCCGGGACAAGCAGTCCGGCAAGA
CAATCCTGGATTTCCTGAAGTCCGACGGCTTCGCCAACAGAAACTTCATGCAGCTGATCCACGACGACAG
CCTGACCTTTAAAGAGGACATCCAGAAAGCCCAGGTGTCCGGCCAGGGCGATAGCCTGCACGAGCACATT
GCCAATCTGGCCGGCAGCCCCGCCATTAAGAAGGGCATCCTGCAGACAGTGAAGGTGGTGGACGAGCTCG
TGAAAGTGATGGGCCGGCACAAGCCCGAGAACATCGTGATCGAAATGGCCAGAGAGAACCAGACCACCCA
GAAGGGACAGAAGAACAGCCGCGAGAGAATGAAGCGGATCGAAGAGGGCATCAAAGAGCTGGGCAGCCAG
ATCCTGAAAGAACACCCCGTGGAAAACACCCAGCTGCAGAACGAGAAGCTGTACCTGTACTACCTGCAGA
ATGGGCGGGATATGTACGTGGACCAGGAACTGGACATCAACCGGCTGTCCGACTACGATGTGGACCATAT
CGTGCCTCAGAGCTTTCTGAAGGACGACTCCATCGACAACAAGGTGCTGACCAGAAGCGACAAGAACCGG
GGCAAGAGCGACAACGTGCCCTCCGAAGAGGTCGTGAAGAAGATGAAGAACTACTGGCGGCAGCTGCTGA
ACGCCAAGCTGATTACCCAGAGAAAGTTCGACAATCTGACCAAGGCCGAGAGAGGCGGCCTGAGCGAACT
GGATAAGGCCGGCTTCATCAAGAGACAGCTGGTGGAAACCCGGCAGATCACAAAGCACGTGGCACAGATC
CTGGACTCCCGGATGAACACTAAGTACGACGAGAATGACAAGCTGATCCGGGAAGTGAAAGTGATCACCC
TGAAGTCCAAGCTGGTGTCCGATTTCCGGAAGGATTTCCAGTTTTACAAAGTGCGCGAGATCAACAACTA
CCACCACGCCCACGACGCCTACCTGAACGCCGTCGTGGGAACCGCCCTGATCAAAAAGTACCCTAAGCTG
GAAAGCGAGTTCGTGTACGGCGACTACAAGGTGTACGACGTGCGGAAGATGATCGCCAAGAGCGAGCAGG
AAATCGGCAAGGCTACCGCCAAGTACTTCTTCTACAGCAACATCATGAACTTTTTCAAGACCGAGATTAC
CCTGGCCAACGGCGAGATCCGGAAGCGGCCTCTGATCGAGACAAACGGCGAAACCGGGGAGATCGTGTGG
GATAAGGGCCGGGATTTTGCCACCGTGCGGAAAGTGCTGAGCATGCCCCAAGTGAATATCGTGAAAAAGA
CCGAGGTGCAGACAGGCGGCTTCAGCAAAGAGTCTATCCTGCCCAAGAGGAACAGCGATAAGCTGATCGC
CAGAAAGAAGGACTGGGACCCTAAGAAGTACGGCGGCTTCGACAGCCCCACCGTGGCCTATTCTGTGCTG
GTGGTGGCCAAAGTGGAAAAGGGCAAGTCCAAGAAACTGAAGAGTGTGAAAGAGCTGCTGGGGATCACCA
TCATGGAAAGAAGCAGCTTCGAGAAGAATCCCATCGACTTTCTGGAAGCCAAGGGCTACAAAGAAGTGAA
AAAGGACCTGATCATCAAGCTGCCTAAGTACTCCCTGTTCGAGCTGGAAAACGGCCGGAAGAGAATGCTG
GCCTCTGCCGGCGAACTGCAGAAGGGAAACGAACTGGCCCTGCCCTCCAAATATGTGAACTTCCTGTACC
TGGCCAGCCACTATGAGAAGCTGAAGGGCTCCCCCGAGGATAATGAGCAGAAACAGCTGTTTGTGGAACA
GCACAAGCACTACCTGGACGAGATCATCGAGCAGATCAGCGAGTTCTCCAAGAGAGTGATCCTGGCCGAC
GCTAATCTGGACAAAGTGCTGTCCGCCTACAACAAGCACCGGGATAAGCCCATCAGAGAGCAGGCCGAGA
ATATCATCCACCTGTTTACCCTGACCAATCTGGGAGCCCCTGCCGCCTTCAAGTACTTTGACACCACCAT
CGACCGGAAGAGGTACACCAGCACCAAAGAGGTGCTGGACGCCACCCTGATCCACCAGAGCATCACCGGC
CTGTACGAGACACGGATCGACCTGTCTCAGCTGGGAGGTGACTCTGGCGGCTCAAAAAGAACCGCCGACG
GCAGCGAATTCGAGCCCAAGAAGAAGAGGAAAGTCGGAAGCGGAGCTACTAACTTCAGCCTGCTGAAGCA
GGCTGGAGACGTGGAGGAGAACCCTGGACCTATGGTGAGCAAGGGCGAGGAGCTGTTCACCGGGGTGGTG
CCCATCCTGGTCGAGCTGGACGGCGACGTAAACGGCCACAAGTTCAGCGTGTCCGGCGAGGGCGAGGGCG
ATGCCACCTACGGCAAGCTGACCCTGAAGTTCATCTGCACCACCGGCAAGCTGCCCGTGCCCTGGCCCAC
CCTCGTGACCACCCTGACCTATGGAGTGCAGTGCTTCAGCCGCTACCCCGACCACATGAAGCAGCACGAC
TTCTTCAAGTCCGCCATGCCCGAAGGCTACGTCCAGGAGCGCACCATCTTCTTCAAGGACGACGGCAACT
ACAAGACCCGCGCCGAGGTGAAGTTCGAGGGCGACACCCTGGTGAACCGCATCGAGCTGAAGGGCATCGA
CTTCAAGGAGGACGGCAACATCCTGGGGCACAAGCTGGAGTACAACTACAACAGCCACAACGTCTATATC
ATGGCCGACAAGCAGAAGAACGGCATCAAGGTGAACTTCAAGATCCGCCACAACATCGAGGACGGCAGCG
TGCAGCTCGCCGACCACTACCAGCAGAACACCCCCATCGGCGACGGCCCCGTGCTGCTGCCCGACAACCA
CTACCTGAGCACCCAGTCCGCCCTGAGCAAAGACCCCAACGAGAAGCGCGATCACATGGTCCTGCTGGAG
TTCGTGACCGCCGCCGGGATCACTCTCGGCATGGACGAGCTGTACAAGTCTGGTGGTTCTCCCAAGAAGA
AGAGGAAAGTCTAACCGGTCATCATCACCATCACCATTGAGTTTAAACCCGCTGATCAGCCTCGACTGTG
CCTTCTAGTTGCCAGCCATCTGTTGTTTGCCCCTCCCCCGTGCCTTCCTTGACCCTGGAAGGTGCCACTC
CCACTGTCCTTTCCTAATAAAATGAGGAAATTGCATCGCATTGTCTGAGTAGGTGTCATTCTATTCTGGG
GGGTGGGGTGGGGCAGGACAGCAAGGGGGAGGATTGGGAAGACAATAGCAGGCATGCTGGGGATGCGGTG
GGCTCTATGGCTTCTGAGGCGGAAAGAACCAGCTGGGGCTCGATACCGTCGACCTCTAGCTAGAGCTTGG
CGTAATCATGGTCATAGCTGTTTCCTGTGTGAAATTGTTATCCGCTCACAATTCCACACAACATACGAGC
CGGAAGCATAAAGTGTAAAGCCTAGGGTGCCTAATGAGTGAGCTAACTCACATTAATTGCGTTGCGCTCA
CTGCCCGCTTTCCAGTCGGGAAACCTGTCGTGCCAGCTGCATTAATGAATCGGCCAACGCGCGGGGAGAG
GCGGTTTGCGTATTGGGCGCTCTTCCGCTTCCTCGCTCACTGACTCGCTGCGCTCGGTCGTTCGGCTGCG
GCGAGCGGTATCAGCTCACTCAAAGGCGGTAATACGGTTATCCACAGAATCAGGGGATAACGCAGGAAAG
AACATGTGAGCAAAAGGCCAGCAAAAGGCCAGGAACCGTAAAAAGGCCGCGTTGCTGGCGTTTTTCCATA
GGCTCCGCCCCCCTGACGAGCATCACAAAAATCGACGCTCAAGTCAGAGGTGGCGAAACCCGACAGGACT
ATAAAGATACCAGGCGTTTCCCCCTGGAAGCTCCCTCGTGCGCTCTCCTGTTCCGACCCTGCCGCTTACC
GGATACCTGTCCGCCTTTCTCCCTTCGGGAAGCGTGGCGCTTTCTCATAGCTCACGCTGTAGGTATCTCA
GTTCGGTGTAGGTCGTTCGCTCCAAGCTGGGCTGTGTGCACGAACCCCCCGTTCAGCCCGACCGCTGCGC
CTTATCCGGTAACTATCGTCTTGAGTCCAACCCGGTAAGACACGACTTATCGCCACTGGCAGCAGCCACT
GGTAACAGGATTAGCAGAGCGAGGTATGTAGGCGGTGCTACAGAGTTCTTGAAGTGGTGGCCTAACTACG
GCTACACTAGAAGAACAGTATTTGGTATCTGCGCTCTGCTGAAGCCAGTTACCTTCGGAAAAAGAGTTGG
TAGCTCTTGATCCGGCAAACAAACCACCGCTGGTAGCGGTGGTTTTTTTGTTTGCAAGCAGCAGATTACG
CGCAGAAAAAAAGGATCTCAAGAAGATCCTTTGATCTTTTCTACGGGGTCTGACGCTCAGTGGAACGAAA
ACTCACGTTAAGGGATTTTGGTCATGAGATTATCAAAAAGGATCTTCACCTAGATCCTTTTAAATTAAAA
ATGAAGTTTTAAATCAATCTAAAGTATATATGAGTAAACTTGGTCTGACAGTTACCAATGCTTAATCAGT
GAGGCACCTATCTCAGCGATCTGTCTATTTCGTTCATCCATAGTTGCCTGACTCCCCGTCGTGTAGATAA
CTACGATACGGGAGGGCTTACCATCTGGCCCCAGTGCTGCAATGATACCGCGAGACCCACGCTCACCGGC
TCCAGATTTATCAGCAATAAACCAGCCAGCCGGAAGGGCCGAGCGCAGAAGTGGTCCTGCAACTTTATCC
GCCTCCATCCAGTCTATTAATTGTTGCCGGGAAGCTAGAGTAAGTAGTTCGCCAGTTAATAGTTTGCGCA
ACGTTGTTGCCATTGCTACAGGCATCGTGGTGTCACGCTCGTCGTTTGGTATGGCTTCATTCAGCTCCGG
TTCCCAACGATCAAGGCGAGTTACATGATCCCCCATGTTGTGCAAAAAAGCGGTTAGCTCCTTCGGTCCT
CCGATCGTTGTCAGAAGTAAGTTGGCCGCAGTGTTATCACTCATGGTTATGGCAGCACTGCATAATTCTC
TTACTGTCATGCCATCCGTAAGATGCTTTTCTGTGACTGGTGAGTACTCAACCAAGTCATTCTGAGAATA
GTGTATGCGGCGACCGAGTTGCTCTTGCCCGGCGTCAATACGGGATAATACCGCGCCACATAGCAGAACT
TTAAAAGTGCTCATCATTGGAAAACGTTCTTCGGGGCGAAAACTCTCAAGGATCTTACCGCTGTTGAGAT
CCAGTTCGATGTAACCCACTCGTGCACCCAACTGATCTTCAGCATCTTTTACTTTCACCAGCGTTTCTGG
GTGAGCAAAAACAGGAAGGCAAAATGCCGCAAAAAAGGGAATAAGGGCGACACGGAAATGTTGAATACTC
ATACTCTTCCTTTTTCAATATTATTGAAGCATTTATCAGGGTTATTGTCTCATGAGCGGATACATATTTG
AATGTATTTAGAAAAATAAACAAATAGGGGTTCCGCGCACATTTCCCCGAAAAGTGCCACCTGACGTCGA
CGGATCGGGAGATCGATCTCCCGATCCCCTAGGGTCGACTCTCAGTACAATCTGCTCTGATGCCGCATAG
TTAAGCCAGTATCTGCTCCCTGCTTGTGTGTTGGAGGTCGCTGAGTAGTGCGCGAGCAAAATTTAAGCTA
CAACAAGGCAAGGCTTGACCGACAATTGCATGAAGAATCTGCTTAGGGTTAGGCGTTTTGCGCTGCTTCG
CGATGTACGGGCCAGATATACGCGTTGACATTGATTATTGACTAGTTATTAATAGTAATCAATTACGGGG
TCATTAGTTCATAGCCCATATATGGAGTTCCGCGTTACATAACTTACGGTAAATGGCCCGCCTGGCTGAC
CGCCCAACGACCCCCGCCCATTGACGTCAATAATGACGTATGTTCCCATAGTAACGCCAATAGGGACTTT
CCATTGACGTCAATGGGTGGAGTATTTACGGTAAACTGCCCACTTGGCAGTACATCAAGTGTATC
Features (pLannotate 1.2.2; 17 found; start..end, strand, type, name):
    132..335     +  promoter       CMV promoter: human cytomegalovirus (CMV) immediate early promoter
    377..395     +  promoter       T7 promoter: promoter for bacteriophage T7 RNA polymerase
    562..2163    +  CDS            dCas9(N): N-terminal portion of catalytically inactive Streptococcus pyogenes dCas9 carrying the D10A mutation (Zetsche et al., 2015)
   2164..4658    +  CDS            Cas9(C) (fragment): C-terminal portion of Streptococcus pyogenes Cas9 (Zetsche et al., 2015)
   4792..5508    +  CDS            EGFP: EGFP is a basic (constitutively fluorescent) green fluorescent protein published in 1996, derived from Aequorea victoria. It is reported to be a rapidly-maturing weak dimer with moderate acid sensitivity.
   5596..5820    +  polyA_signal   bGH poly(A) signal: bovine growth hormone polyadenylation signal
   5824..5845    +  promoter       SV40 promoter (fragment): SV40 enhancer and early promoter
   5850..5866    +  misc_feature   MCS (fragment): pBluescript multiple cloning site
   5915..5931    -  protein_bind   lac operator: The lac repressor binds to the lac operator to inhibit transcription in E. coli. This inhibition can be relieved by adding lactose or isopropyl-β-D-thiogalactopyranoside (IPTG). lac repressor encoded by lacI
   5939..5969    -  promoter       lac promoter: promoter for the E. coli lac operon
   5984..6005    -  protein_bind   CAP binding site: CAP binding activates transcription in the presence of cAMP. E. coli catabolite activator protein
   6018..6110    -  CDS            lacI (fragment): lac repressor; lacI; The lac repressor binds to the lac operator to inhibit transcription in E. coli. This inhibition can be relieved by adding lactose or isopropyl-β-D-thiogalactopyranoside (IPTG).
   6293..6881    -  rep_origin     ori: high-copy-number ColE1/pMB1/pBR322/pUC origin of replication
   7052..7912    -  CDS            AmpR: β-lactamase; bla; confers resistance to ampicillin, carbenicillin, and related antibiotics
   7913..8017    -  promoter       AmpR promoter: bla
   8088..8132    -  misc_feature   bom (fragment): basis of mobility region from pBR322
   8287..131     +  enhancer       CMV enhancer (across the origin): human cytomegalovirus immediate early enhancer
