[The description below was written by a language model from this plasmid's Addgene catalogue record and pLannotate feature annotations shown in this document.]
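Description:
NLS-nCas9-NLS-P2A-EGFP (pRZ70) is an 8.5 kb mammalian expression plasmid built on the CMV backbone of pCMV-BE1, with part of its insert derived from an ABEmax-P2A-EGFP construct and assembled by Gibson cloning. It is propagated in E. coli as a high-copy plasmid through a ColE1/pUC-type origin and selected with ampicillin via the β-lactamase gene. Short remnants of lac regulatory elements, an SV40 promoter fragment, a multiple cloning site and a bom region are annotated in the backbone but appear to be vestigial. No mammalian selection marker is annotated.

The payload is a single open reading frame driven by the human CMV immediate-early enhancer and promoter and terminated by the bovine growth hormone polyadenylation signal. A T7 promoter sits just upstream of the coding region. According to the record, the frame encodes a bipartite nuclear localization signal, a 32-amino-acid linker, codon-optimized Streptococcus pyogenes Cas9 carrying the D10A mutation, a second bipartite NLS, a P2A peptide and EGFP. D10A inactivates the RuvC nuclease domain, giving a nickase that cuts only one DNA strand. The automated annotation splits Cas9 into N- and C-terminal segments and labels the first as "dCas9", but only D10A is recorded. The NLS, linker and P2A elements are not called in the feature table. The P2A sequence causes ribosomal skipping, so EGFP is released as a separate protein that marks transfected, expressing cells and allows them to be sorted.

The plasmid matches the ABEmax adenine base editor architecture but lacks the TadA deaminase domains. It therefore serves as a nickase-only control, deposited with a study of transcriptome-wide off-target RNA editing by DNA base editors. No guide RNA cassette is annotated, so any guide would be supplied separately.
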