Addgene plasmid #123616: NLS-nCas9-NLS-P2A-EGFP (pRZ70)
Purpose: CMV promoter expression plasmid for codon-optimized bpNLS-32AA linker-hSpCas9n(D10A)-bpNLS-P2A-EGFP (ABEmax control without TadA domains).
Depositing lab: Keith Joung. Depositing organization: Massachusetts General Hospital. Publication: Transcriptome-wide off-target RNA editing induced by CRISPR-guided DNA base editors. Grunewald J, Zhou R, Garcia SP, Iyer S, Lareau CA, Aryee MJ, Joung JK. Nature. 2019 Apr 17. pii: 10.1038/s41586-019-1161-z. doi: 10.1038/s41586-019-1161-z. PubMed 30995674.
Backbone
  Vector backbone: CMV
  Backbone manufacturer: pCMV-BE1 (Addgene #73019)
  Backbone size w/o insert (bp): 3399
  Total vector size (bp): 8535
  Vector type: Mammalian Expression
Growth in bacteria
  Bacterial resistance: Ampicillin, 100 μg/mL
  Growth temperature: 37°C
  Growth strain: DH5alpha
  Copy number: High Copy
Gene/Insert
  Gene/Insert name: NLS-nCas9-NLS-P2A-EGFP (alt name: bpNLS-32AA linker-hSpCas9n(D10A)-bpNLS-P2A-EGFP)
  Species: Synthetic; Streptococcus pyogenes
  Insert size (bp): 5136
  Mutation: D10A in SpCas9
  Promoter: CMV
  Cloning method: Gibson Cloning
  Sequencing primers: 5′ CGCAAATGGGCGGTAGGCGTG; 3′ TAGAAGGCACAGTCGAGG
Resource information
  A portion of this plasmid was derived from a plasmid made by: Liu Lab (ABEmax-P2A-EGFP, Addgene #112101)
Terms and licenses: Academic/Nonprofit Terms; Industry Terms: Not Available to Industry
How to cite: NLS-nCas9-NLS-P2A-EGFP (pRZ70) was a gift from Keith Joung (Addgene plasmid # 123616 ; http://n2t.net/addgene:123616 ; RRID:Addgene_123616)
